>Addgene plasmid #231234 | pCS2-Myc(Δ1-143; ΔDeg1ΔDeg2)-GFP-IRES-mCherry (ΔTADΔDeg1ΔDeg2) | addgene full sequence | sequence record 459167 | Addgene NGS Result
CGCCATTCTGCCTGGGGACGTCGGAGCAAGCTTGATTTAGGTGACACTATAGAATACAAGCTACTTGTTC
TTTTTGCGGATCCCGCCACCATGCTGGTCTCGGAGAAGCTGGCCTCCTACCAGGCTGCGCGCAAAGACAG
CGGCAGCCCGAACCCCGCCCGCGGCCACAGCGTCTGCTCCACCTCCAGCTTGTACCTGCAGGATCTGAGC
GCCGCCGCCTCAGAGTGCATCGACCCCTCGGTGGTCTTCCCCTACCCTCTCAACGACAGCAGCTCGCCCA
AGTCCTGCGCCTCGCAAGACTCCAGCGCCTTCTCTCCGTCCTCGGATTCTCTGCTCTCCTCGACGGAGTC
CTCCCCGCAGGGCAGCCCCGAGCCCCTGGTGCTCCATGAGGAGACACCGCCCACCACCAGCAGCGACTCT
GAGGAGGAACAAGAAGATGAGGAAGAAATCGATGTTGTTTCTGTGGAAAAGAGGCAGGCTCCTGGCAAAA
GGTCAGAGTCTGGATCACCTTCTGCTGGAGGCCACAGCAAACCTCCTCACAGCCCACTGGTCCTCAAGAG
GTGCCACGTCTCCACACATCAGCACAACTACGCAGCGCCTCCCTCCACTCGGAAGGACTATCCTGCTGCC
AAGAGGGTCAAGTTGGACAGTGTCAGAGTCCTGAGACAGATCAGCAACAACCGAAAATGCACCAGCCCCA
GGTCCTCGGACACCGAGGAGAATGTCGAGGAGGAGACACACAACGTCTTGGAGCGCCAGAGGAGGAACGA
GCTAAAACGGAGCTTTTTTGCCCTGCGTGACCAGATCCCGGAGTTGGAAAACAATGAAAAGGCCCCCAAG
GTAGTTATCCTTAAAAAAGCCACAGCAGCCGCCGCGGCCGCCCAAGCAGAGGAGCAAAAGCTCATTTCTG
AAGAGGACTTGTTGCGGAAACGACGAGAACAGTTGAAACACAAACTTGAACAGGAGCGGAACTCTGAGGC
GGGAGGCGGAGGCAGCATGGTGAGCAAGGGCGCCGAGCTGTTCACCGGCATCGTGCCCATCCTGATCGAG
CTGAATGGCGATGTGAATGGCCACAAGTTCAGCGTGAGCGGCGAGGGCGAGGGCGATGCCACCTACGGCA
AGCTGACCCTGAAGTTCATCTGCACCACCGGCAAGCTGCCTGTGCCCTGGCCCACCCTGGTGACCACCCT
GAGCTACGGCGTGCAGTGCTTCTCACGCTACCCCGATCACATGAAGCAGCACGACTTCTTCAAGAGCGCC
ATGCCTGAGGGCTACATCCAGGAGCGCACCATCTTCTTCGAGGATGACGGCAACTACAAGTCGCGCGCCG
AGGTGAAGTTCGAGGGCGATACCCTGGTGAATCGCATCGAGCTGACCGGCACCGATTTCAAGGAGGATGG
CAACATCCTGGGCAATAAGATGGAGTACAACTACAACGCCCACAATGTGTACATCATGACCGACAAGGCC
AAGAATGGCATCAAGGTGAACTTCAAGATCCGCCACAACATCGAGGATGGCAGCGTGCAGCTGGCCGACC
ACTACCAGCAGAATACCCCCATCGGCGATGGCCCTGTGCTGCTGCCCGATAACCACTACCTGTCCACCCA
GAGCGCCCTGTCCAAGGACCCCAACGAGAAGCGCGATCACATGATCTACTTCGGCTTCGTGACCGCCGCC
GCCATCACCCACGGCATGGATGAGCTGTACAAGTGATCTAGAGCCCCTCTCCCTCCCCCCCCCCTAACGT
TACTGGCCGAAGCCGCTTGGAATAAGGCCGGTGTGCGTTTGTCTATATGTTATTTTCCACCATATTGCCG
TCTTTTGGCAATGTGAGGGCCCGGAAACCTGGCCCTGTCTTCTTGACGAGCATTCCTAGGGGTCTTTCCC
CTCTCGCCAAAGGAATGCAAGGTCTGTTGAATGTCGTGAAGGAAGCAGTTCCTCTGGAAGCTTCTTGAAG
ACAAACAACGTCTGTAGCGACCCTTTGCAGGCAGCGGAACCCCCCACCTGGCGACAGGTGCCTCTGCGGC
CAAAAGCCACGTGTATAAGATACACCTGCAAAGGCGGCACAACCCCAGTGCCACGTTGTGAGTTGGATAG
TTGTGGAAAGAGTCAAATGGCTCTCCTCAAGCGTATTCAACAAGGGGCTGAAGGATGCCCAGAAGGTACC
CCATTGTATGGGATCTGATCTGGGGCCTCGGTGCACATGCTTTACATGTGTTTAGTCGAGGTTAAAAAAA
CGTCTAGGCCCCCCGAACCACGGGGACGTGGTTTTCCTTTGAAAAACACGATAATACCTCCGGAATGGTG
AGCAAGGGCGAGGAGGATAACATGGCCATCATCAAGGAGTTCATGCGCTTCAAGGTGCACATGGAGGGCT
CCGTGAACGGCCACGAGTTCGAGATCGAGGGCGAGGGCGAGGGCCGCCCCTACGAGGGCACCCAGACCGC
CAAGCTGAAGGTGACCAAGGGTGGCCCCCTGCCCTTCGCCTGGGACATCCTGTCCCCTCAGTTCATGTAC
GGCTCCAAGGCCTACGTGAAGCACCCCGCCGACATCCCCGACTACTTGAAGCTGTCCTTCCCCGAGGGCT
TCAAGTGGGAGCGCGTGATGAACTTCGAGGACGGCGGCGTGGTGACCGTGACCCAGGACTCCTCCCTGCA
GGACGGCGAGTTCATCTACAAGGTGAAGCTGCGCGGCACCAACTTCCCCTCCGACGGCCCCGTAATGCAG
AAGAAAACCATGGGCTGGGAGGCCTCCTCCGAGCGGATGTACCCCGAGGACGGCGCCCTGAAGGGCGAGA
TCAAGCAGAGGCTGAAGCTGAAGGACGGCGGCCACTACGACGCTGAGGTCAAGACCACCTACAAGGCCAA
GAAGCCCGTGCAGCTGCCCGGCGCCTACAACGTCAACATCAAGTTGGACATCACCTCCCACAACGAGGAC
TACACCATCGTGGAACAGTACGAACGCGCCGAGGGCCGCCACTCCACCGGCGGCATGGACGAGCTGTACA
AGTGATCTAGAACTATAGTGAGTCGTATTACGTAGATCCAGACATGATAAGATACATTGATGAGTTTGGA
CAAACCACAACTAGAATGCAGTGAAAAAAATGCTTTATTTGTGAAATTTGTGATGCTATTGCTTTATTTG
TAACCATTATAAGCTGCAATAAACAAGTTAACAACAACAATTGCATTCATTTTATGTTTCAGGTTCAGGG
GGAGGTGTGGGAGGTTTTTTAATTCGCGGCCGCGGCGCCAATGCATTGGGCCCGGTACCCAGCTTTTGTT
CCCTTTAGTGAGGGTTAATTGCGCGCTTGGCGTAATCATGGTCATAGCTGTTTCCTGTGTGAAATTGTTA
TCCGCTCACAATTCCACACAACATACGAGCCGGGAGCATAAAGTGTAAAGCCTGGGGTGCCTAATGAGTG
AGCTAACTCACATTAATTGCGTTGCGCTCACTGCCCGCTTTCCAGTCGGGAAACCTGTCGTGCCAGCTGC
ATTAATGAATCGGCCAACGCGCGGGGAGAGGCGGTTTGCGTATTGGGCGCTCTTCCGCTTCCTCGCTCAC
TGACTCGCTGCGCTCGGTCGTTCGGCTGCGGCGAGCGGTATCAGCTCACTCAAAGGCGGTAATACGGTTA
TCCACAGAATCAGGGGATAACGCAGGAAAGAACATGTGAGCAAAAGGCCAGCAAAAGGCCAGGAACCGTA
AAAAGGCCGCGTTGCTGGCGTTTTTCCATAGGCTCCGCCCCCCTGACGAGCATCACAAAAATCGACGCTC
AAGTCAGAGGTGGCGAAACCCGACAGGACTATAAAGATACCAGGCGTTTCCCCCTGGAAGCTCCCTCGTG
CGCTCTCCTGTTCCGACCCTGCCGCTTACCGGATACCTGTCCGCCTTTCTCCCTTCGGGAAGCGTGGCGC
TTTCTCATAGCTCACGCTGTAGGTATCTCAGTTCGGTGTAGGTCGTTCGCTCCAAGCTGGGCTGTGTGCA
CGAACCCCCCGTTCAGCCCGACCGCTGCGCCTTATCCGGTAACTATCGTCTTGAGTCCAACCCGGTAAGA
CACGACTTATCGCCACTGGCAGCAGCCACTGGTAACAGGATTAGCAGAGCGAGGTATGTAGGCGGTGCTA
CAGAGTTCTTGAAGTGGTGGCCTAACTACGGCTACACTAGAAGAACAGTATTTGGTATCTGCGCTCTGCT
GAAGCCAGTTACCTTCGGAAAAAGAGTTGGTAGCTCTTGATCCGGCAAACAAACCACCGCTGGTAGCGGT
GGTTTTTTTGTTTGCAAGCAGCAGATTACGCGCAGAAAAAAAGGATCTCAAGAAGATCCTTTGATCTTTT
CTACGGGGTCTGACGCTCAGTGGAACGAAAACTCACGTTAAGGGATTTTGGTCATGAGATTATCAAAAAG
GATCTTCACCTAGATCCTTTTAAATTAAAAATGAAGTTTTAAATCAATCTAAAGTATATATGAGTAAACT
TGGTCTGACAGTTACCAATGCTTAATCAGTGAGGCACCTATCTCAGCGATCTGTCTATTTCGTTCATCCA
TAGTTGCCTGACTCCCCGTCGTGTAGATAACTACGATACGGGAGGGCTTACCATCTGGCCCCAGTGCTGC
AATGATACCGCGAGACCCACGCTCACCGGCTCCAGATTTATCAGCAATAAACCAGCCAGCCGGAAGGGCC
GAGCGCAGAAGTGGTCCTGCAACTTTATCCGCCTCCATCCAGTCTATTAATTGTTGCCGGGAAGCTAGAG
TAAGTAGTTCGCCAGTTAATAGTTTGCGCAACGTTGTTGCCATTGCTACAGGCATCGTGGTGTCACGCTC
GTCGTTTGGTATGGCTTCATTCAGCTCCGGTTCCCAACGATCAAGGCGAGTTACATGATCCCCCATGTTG
TGCAAAAAAGCGGTTAGCTCCTTCGGTCCTCCGATCGTTGTCAGAAGTAAGTTGGCCGCAGTGTTATCAC
TCATGGTTATGGCAGCACTGCATAATTCTCTTACTGTCATGCCATCCGTAAGATGCTTTTCTGTGACTGG
TGAGTACTCAACCAAGTCATTCTGAGAATAGTGTATGCGGCGACCGAGTTGCTCTTGCCCGGCGTCAATA
CGGGATAATACCGCGCCACATAGCAGAACTTTAAAAGTGCTCATCATTGGAAAACGTTCTTCGGGGCGAA
AACTCTCAAGGATCTTACCGCTGTTGAGATCCAGTTCGATGTAACCCACTCGTGCACCCAACTGATCTTC
AGCATCTTTTACTTTCACCAGCGTTTCTGGGTGAGCAAAAACAGGAAGGCAAAATGCCGCAAAAAAGGGA
ATAAGGGCGACACGGAAATGTTGAATACTCATACTCTTCCTTTTTCAATATTATTGAAGCATTTATCAGG
GTTATTGTCTCATGAGCGGATACATATTTGAATGTATTTAGAAAAATAAACAAATAGGGGTTCCGCGCAC
ATTTCCCCGAAAAGTGCCACCTAAATTGTAAGCGTTAATATTTTGTTAAAATTCGCGTTAAATTTTTGTT
AAATCAGCTCATTTTTTAACCAATAGGCCGAAATCGGCAAAATCCCTTATAAATCAAAAGAATAGACCGA
GATAGGGT
[37 nt withheld, positions 5609-5645]
AAAGAACGTGGACTCCAACGTCAAAGG
[49 nt withheld, positions 5673-5721]
T
[91 nt withheld, positions 5723-5813]
G
[124 nt withheld, positions 5815-5938]
CCCATTCGCCATTCAGGCTGCGCAACTGTTGGGAAGGGCGATCGGTGCGGGCCTCTTCGCTATTACGCCA
GTCGACCGCCAATTCAATATGGCGTATATGGACTCATGCCAATTCAATATGGTGGATCTGGACCTGTGCC
AATTCAATATGGCGTATATGGACTCGTGCCAATTCAATATGGTGGATCTGGACCCCAGCCAATTCAATAT
GGCGGACTTGGCACCATGCCAATTCAATATGGCGGACCTGGCACTGTGCCAACTGGGGAGGGGTCTACTT
GGCACGGTGCCAAGTTTGAGGAGGGGTCTTGGCCCTGTGCCAAGTCCGCCATATTGAATTGGCATGGTGC
CAATAATGGCGGCCATATTGGCTATATGCCAGGATCAATATATAGGCAATATCCAATATGGCCCTATGCC
AATATGGCTATTGGCCAGGTTCAATACTATGTATTGGCCCTATGCCATATAGTATTCCATATATGGGTTT
TCCTATTGACGTAGATAGCCCCTCCCAATGGGCGGTCCCATATACCATATATGGGGCTTCCTAATACCGC
CCATAGCCACTCCCCCATTGACGTCAATGGTCTCTATATATGGTCTTTCCTATTGACGTCATATGGGCGG
TCCTATTGACGTATATGGCGCCTCCCCCATTGACGTCAATTACGGTAAATGGCCCGCCTGGCTCAATGCC
CATTGACGTCAATAGGACCACCCACCATTGACGTCAATGGGATGGCTCATTGCCCATTCATATCCGTTCT
CACGCCCCCTATTGACGTCAATGACGGTAAATGGCCCACTTGGCAGTACATCAATATCTATTAATAGTAA
CTTGGCAAGTACATTACTATTGGAAGTACGCCAGGGTACATTGGCAGTACTCCCATTGACGTCAATGGCG
GTAAATGGCCCGCGATGGCTGCCAAGTACATCCCCATTGACGTCAATGGGGAGGGGCAATGACGCAAATG
GGCGTTCCATTGACGTAAATGGGCGGTAGGCGTGCCTAATGGGAGGTCTATATAAGCAATGCTCGTTTAG
GGAAC
Features (pLannotate 1.2.2; 18 found; start..end, strand, type, name):
     35..53      +  promoter       SP6 promoter: promoter for bacteriophage SP6 RNA polymerase
     83..963     +  CDS            c-Myc (fragment): human c-Myc proto-oncogene
    997..1716    +  CDS            AcGFP1: Aequorea coerulescens GFP mammalian codon-optimized
   1724..2296    +  misc_feature   IRES: internal ribosome entry site (IRES) of the encephalomyocarditis virus (EMCV)
   2305..3012    +  CDS            mCherry: mCherry is a basic (constitutively fluorescent) red fluorescent protein published in 2004, derived from Discosoma sp.. It is reported to be a very rapidly-maturing monomer with low acid sensitivity.
   3023..3040    -  promoter       T7 promoter (fragment): promoter for bacteriophage T7 RNA polymerase
   3045..3179    -  polyA_signal   SV40 poly(A) signal: SV40 polyadenylation signal
   3292..3310    -  promoter       T3 promoter: promoter for bacteriophage T3 RNA polymerase
   3355..3371    -  protein_bind   lac operator: The lac repressor binds to the lac operator to inhibit transcription in E. coli. This inhibition can be relieved by adding lactose or isopropyl-β-D-thiogalactopyranoside (IPTG). lac repressor encoded by lacI
   3379..3409    -  promoter       lac promoter: promoter for the E. coli lac operon
   3424..3445    -  protein_bind   CAP binding site: CAP binding activates transcription in the presence of cAMP. E. coli catabolite activator protein
   3458..3550    -  CDS            lacI (fragment): lac repressor; lacI; The lac repressor binds to the lac operator to inhibit transcription in E. coli. This inhibition can be relieved by adding lactose or isopropyl-β-D-thiogalactopyranoside (IPTG).
   3733..4321    -  rep_origin     ori: high-copy-number ColE1/pMB1/pBR322/pUC origin of replication
   4492..5352    -  CDS            AmpR: β-lactamase; bla; confers resistance to ampicillin, carbenicillin, and related antibiotics
   5353..5457    -  promoter       AmpR promoter: bla
   5510..5938    -  rep_origin     f1 ori (sequence partly withheld): f1 bacteriophage origin of replication; arrow indicates direction of (+) strand synthesis
   5943..6009    -  CDS            lacZα (fragment): LacZα fragment of β-galactosidase; lacZ fragment
   6016..6993    +  promoter       CMV IE94 promoter: enhancer/promoter region of simian cytomegalovirus major immediate early transcription unit IE94
