[The description below was written by a language model from this plasmid's Addgene catalogue record and pLannotate feature annotations shown in this document.]
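Description:
pCS2-Myc(Δ1-143; ΔDeg1ΔDeg2)-GFP-IRES-mCherry (ΔTADΔDeg1ΔDeg2) is a mammalian expression plasmid of about 7 kb, built on the pCS2-GFP-IRES-mCherry backbone for transient expression in mammalian cells. It is propagated in E. coli as a high-copy plasmid through a ColE1/pUC-type origin and selected with ampicillin via the β-lactamase gene. An f1 origin and remnants of lac/lacZα sequences are also carried over from the backbone.

Expression is driven by the simian CMV IE94 enhancer/promoter typical of pCS2 vectors. This runs across the plasmid's numbering origin into an SP6 promoter and then the insert, and an SV40 polyadenylation signal follows the cassette. SP6 upstream, and T7 and T3 promoters downstream in the reverse orientation, are standard phage promoters flanking the cassette. The insert is a human MYC fragment lacking the N-terminal transactivation region (residues 1-143). It also carries substitutions that inactivate two degrons: K355E, R356E, R357E, Y402A, I403A, L404A, S405A, V406A, L434E and C438E, numbered according to the c-myc 2 sequence. The fragment lies directly upstream of a GFP, annotated as AcGFP1, in an arrangement consistent with the Myc-GFP fusion implied by the name. An EMCV IRES then allows independent translation of mCherry from the same transcript.

This layout serves as a ratiometric protein stability reporter. GFP signal tracks the abundance of the MYC variant, while mCherry acts as an internal control for transfection and transcript level, so the GFP-to-mCherry ratio reflects MYC turnover. The mutant is suited to testing how the N-terminal region and the two degrons contribute to MYC degradation, presumably alongside wild-type or other variant reporters, though the record does not list them.
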