Addgene plasmid #231234: pCS2-Myc(Δ1-143; ΔDeg1ΔDeg2)-GFP-IRES-mCherry (ΔTADΔDeg1ΔDeg2)
Purpose: MYC stability reporter construct with deletion of the N-terminal region (residues 1-143) and point mutations corresponding to the deletion of degron 1 and 2 for transient expression in mammalian cells
Depositing lab: Michael Rape. Depositing organization: University of California, Berkeley. Publication: Orphan quality control shapes network dynamics and gene expression. Mark KG, Kolla S, Aguirre JD, Garshott DM, Schmitt S, Haakonsen DL, Xu C, Kater L, Kempf G, Martinez-Gonzalez B, Akopian D, See SK, Thoma NH, Rape M. Cell. 2023 Aug 3;186(16):3460-3475.e23. doi: 10.1016/j.cell.2023.06.015. Epub 2023 Jul 20. PubMed 37478862.
Backbone
  Vector backbone: pCS2-GFP-IRES-mCherry
  Vector type: Mammalian Expression
Growth in bacteria
  Bacterial resistance: Ampicillin, 100 μg/mL
  Growth temperature: 37°C
  Growth strain: DH5alpha
  Copy number: High Copy
Gene/Insert
  Gene/Insert name: MYC (alt names: c-myc 2; pCS2-MYC(Δ1-143; K355E; R356E; R357E; Y402A; I403A; L404A; S405A; V406A; L434E; C438E)-GFP-IRES-mCherry; ΔTADΔDeg1ΔDeg2)
  Species: H. sapiens (human)
  Mutation: TAD deleted (Δ1-143), deletion of degron 1 & 2 (K355E; R356E; R357E; Y402A; I403A; L404A; S405A; V406A; L434E; C438E); numbering based on sequence for c-myc 2
  Entrez Gene: MYC (a.k.a. MRTL, MYCC, bHLHe39, c-Myc)
  Cloning method: Gibson Cloning
Terms and licenses: Academic/Nonprofit Terms; Industry Terms: Not Available to Industry
Depositor comments: Myc numbering is based on sequence for c-myc 2.
How to cite: pCS2-Myc(Δ1-143; ΔDeg1ΔDeg2)-GFP-IRES-mCherry (ΔTADΔDeg1ΔDeg2) was a gift from Michael Rape (Addgene plasmid # 231234 ; http://n2t.net/addgene:231234 ; RRID:Addgene_231234)
